>Addgene plasmid #143190 | TFORF2537 | addgene full sequence | sequence record 397817 | Addgene NGS Result
TTAATGTAGTCTTATGCAATACTCTTGTAGTCTTGCAACATGGTAACGATGAGTTAGCAACATGCCTTAC
AAGGAGAGAAAAAGCACCGTGCATGCCGATTGGTGGAAGTAAGGTGGTACGATCGTGCCTTATTAGGAAG
GCAACAGACGGGTCTGACATGGATTGGACGAACCACTGAATTGCCGCATTGCAGAGATATTGTATTTAAG
TGCCTAGCTCGATACATAAACGGGTCTCTCTGGTTAGACCAGATCTGAGCCTGGGAGCTCTCTGGCTAAC
TAGGGAACCCACTGCTTAAGCCTCAATAAAGCTTGCCTTGAGTGCTTCAAGTAGTGTGTGCCCGTCTGTT
GTGTGACTCTGGTAACTAGAGATCCCTCAGACCCTTTTAGTCAGTGTGGAAAATCTCTAGCAGTGGCGCC
CGAACAGGGACTTGAAAGCGAAAGGGAAACCAGAGGAGCTCTCTCGACGCAGGACTCGGCTTGCTGAAGC
GCGCACGGCAAGAGGCGAGGGGCGGCGACTGGTGAGTACGCCAAAAATTTTGACTAGCGGAGGCTAGAAG
GAGAGAGATGGGTGCGAGAGCGTCAGTATTAAGCGGGGGAGAATTAGATCGCGATGGGAAAAAATTCGGT
TAAGGCCAGGGGGAAAGAAAAAATATAAATTAAAACATATAGTATGGGCAAGCAGGGAGCTAGAACGATT
CGCAGTTAATCCTGGCCTGTTAGAAACATCAGAAGGCTGTAGACAAATACTGGGACAGCTACAACCATCC
CTTCAGACAGGATCAGAAGAACTTAGATCATTATATAATACAGTAGCAACCCTCTATTGTGTGCATCAAA
GGATAGAGATAAAAGACACCAAGGAAGCTTTAGACAAGATAGAGGAAGAGCAAAACAAAAGTAAGACCAC
CGCACAGCAAGCGGCCGCTGATCTTCAGACCTGGAGGAGGAGATATGAGGGACAATTGGAGAAGTGAATT
ATATAAATATAAAGTAGTAAAAATTGAACCATTAGGAGTAGCACCCACCAAGGCAAAGAGAAGAGTGGTG
CAGAGAGAAAAAAGAGCAGTGGGAATAGGAGCTTTGTTCCTTGGGTTCTTGGGAGCAGCAGGAAGCACTA
TGGGCGCAGCGTCAATGACGCTGACGGTACAGGCCAGACAATTATTGTCTGGTATAGTGCAGCAGCAGAA
CAATTTGCTGAGGGCTATTGAGGCGCAACAGCATCTGTTGCAACTCACAGTCTGGGGCATCAAGCAGCTC
CAGGCAAGAATCCTGGCTGTGGAAAGATACCTAAAGGATCAACAGCTCCTGGGGATTTGGGGTTGCTCTG
GAAAACTCATTTGCACCACTGCTGTGCCTTGGAATGCTAGTTGGAGTAATAAATCTCTGGAACAGATTTG
GAATCACACGACCTGGATGGAGTGGGACAGAGAAATTAACAATTACACAAGCTTAATACACTCCTTAATT
GAAGAATCGCAAAACCAGCAAGAAAAGAATGAACAAGAATTATTGGAATTAGATAAATGGGCAAGTTTGT
GGAATTGGTTTAACATAACAAATTGGCTGTGGTATATAAAATTATTCATAATGATAGTAGGAGGCTTGGT
AGGTTTAAGAATAGTTTTTGCTGTACTTTCTATAGTGAATAGAGTTAGGCAGGGATATTCACCATTATCG
TTTCAGACCCACCTCCCAACCCCGAGGGGACCCATGCATTGCATCTCAATTAGTCAGCAACCAGGTGTGG
AAAGTCCCCAGGCTCCCCAGCAGGCAGAAGTATGCAAAGCATGCGTCTCAATTAGTCAGCAACCATAGTC
CCGCCCCTAACTCCGCCCATCCCGCCCCTAACTCCGCCCAGTTCCGCCCATTCTCCGCCCCATGGCTGAC
TAATTTTTTTTATTTATGCAGAGGCCGAGGCCGCCTCGGCCTCTGAGCTATTCCAGAAGTAGTGAGGAGG
CTTTTTTGGAGGCCTAGGCTTTTGCAAAAAGCTTTCTAGAGGTACCACCGGAGCTTACCATGACCGAGTA
CAAGCCCACGGTGCGCCTCGCCACCCGCGACGACGTCCCCAGGGCCGTACGCACCCTCGCCGCCGCGTTC
GCCGACTACCCCGCCACGCGCCACACCGTCGATCCGGACCGCCACATCGAGCGGGTCACCGAGCTGCAAG
AACTCTTCCTCACGCGCGTCGGGCTCGACATCGGCAAGGTGTGGGTCGCGGACGACGGCGCCGCCGTGGC
GGTCTGGACCACGCCGGAGAGCGTCGAAGCGGGGGCGGTGTTCGCCGAGATCGGCCCGCGCATGGCCGAG
TTGAGCGGTTCCCGGCTGGCCGCGCAGCAACAGATGGAAGGCCTCCTGGCGCCGCACCGGCCCAAGGAGC
CCGCGTGGTTCCTGGCCACCGTCGGCGTCTCGCCCGACCACCAGGGCAAGGGTCTGGGCAGCGCCGTCGT
GCTCCCCGGAGTGGAGGCGGCCGAGCGCGCCGGGGTGCCCGCCTTCCTGGAGACCTCCGCGCCCCGCAAC
CTCCCCTTCTACGAGCGGCTCGGCTTCACCGTCACCGCCGACGTCGAGGTGCCCGAAGGACCGCGCACCT
GGTGCATGACCCGCAAGCCCGGTGCCAGTTAACGAATTCTAGATCTTGAGACAAATGGCAGTATTCATCC
ACAATTTTAAAAGAAAAGGGGGGATTGGGGGGTACAGTGCAGGGGAAAGAATAGTAGACATAATAGCAAC
AGACATACAAACTAAAGAATTACAAAAACAAATTACAAAAATTCAAAATTTTCGGGTTTATTACAGGGAC
AGCAGAGATCCACTTTGGCGCCGGCTCGAGGCCTGCAGGTGCAAAGATGGATAAAGTTTTAAACAGAGAG
GAATCTTTGCAGCTAATGGACCTTCTAGGTCTTGAAAGGAGTGGGAATTGGCTCCGGTGCCCGTCAGTGG
GCAGAGCGCACATCGCCCACAGTCCCCGAGAAGTTGGGGGGAGGGGTCGGCAATTGAACCGGTGCCTAGA
GAAGGTGGCGCGGGGTAAACTGGGAAAGTGATGTCGTGTACTGGCTCCGCCTTTTTCCCGAGGGTGGGGG
AGAACCGTATATAAGTGCAGTAGTCGCCGTGAACGTTCTTTTTCGCAACGGGTTTGCCGCCAGAACACAG
GTAAGTGCCGTGTGTGGTTCCCGCGGGCCTGGCCTCTTTACGGGTTATGGCCCTTGCGTGCCTTGAATTA
CTTCCACCTGGCTGCAGTACGTGATTCTTGATCCCGAGCTTCGGGTTGGAAGTGGGTGGGAGAGTTCGAG
GCCTTGCGCTTAAGGAGCCCCTTCGCCTCGTGCTTGAGTTGAGGCCTGGCCTGGGCGCTGGGGCCGCCGC
GTGCGAATCTGGTGGCACCTTCGCGCCTGTCTCGCTGCTTTCGATAAGTCTCTAGCCATTTAAAATTTTT
GATGACCTGCTGCGACGCTTTTTTTCTGGCAAGATAGTCTTGTAAATGCGGGCCAAGATCTGCACACTGG
TATTTCGGTTTTTGGGGCCGCGGGCGGCGACGGGGCCCGTGCGTCCCAGCGCACATGTTCGGCGAGGCGG
GGCCTGCGAGCGCGGCCACCGAGAATCGGACGGGGGTAGTCTCAAGCTGGCCGGCCTGCTCTGGTGCCTG
GCCTCGCGCCGCCGTGTATCGCCCCGCCCTGGGCGGCAAGGCTGGCCCGGTCGGCACCAGTTGCGTGAGC
GGAAAGATGGCCGCTTCCCGGCCCTGCTGCAGGGAGCTCAAAATGGAGGACGCGGCGCTCGGGAGAGCGG
GCGGGTGAGTCACCCACACAAAGGAAAAGGGCCTTTCCGTCCTCAGCCGTCGCTTCATGTGACTCCACGG
AGTACCGGGCGCCGTCCAGGCACCTCGATTAGTTCTCGAGCTTTTGGAGTACGTCGTCTTTAGGTTGGGG
GGAGGGGTTTTATGCGATGGAGTTTCCCCACACTGAGTGGGTGGAGACTGAAGTTAGGCCAGCTTGGCAC
TTGATGTAATTCTCCTTGGAATTTGCCCTTTTTGAGTTTGGATCTTGGTTCATTCTCAAGCCTCAGACAG
TGGTTCAAAGTTTTTTTCTTCCATTTCAGGTGTCGTGAGGCTAGCACCGCCACC
[1164 nt withheld, positions 4115-5278]
TAGTAATGAACTAGTCCGTAACTTGAAAGTATTTCGATTTCTTGGCTTTATATATCTTGTGGAAAGGACG
ACTTAGCGCGTGATACCAGCTTGTAACGCGTTAAGTCGACAATCAACCTCTGGATTACAAAATTTGTGAA
AGATTGACTGGTATTCTTAACTATGTTGCTCCTTTTACGCTATGTGGATACGCTGCTTTAATGCCTTTGT
ATCATGCTATTGCTTCCCGTATGGCTTTCATTTTCTCCTCCTTGTATAAATCCTGGTTGCTGTCTCTTTA
TGAGGAGTTGTGGCCCGTTGTCAGGCAACGTGGCGTGGTGTGCACTGTGTTTGCTGACGCAACCCCCACT
GGTTGGGGCATTGCCACCACCTGTCAGCTCCTTTCCGGGACTTTCGCTTTCCCCCTCCCTATTGCCACGG
CGGAACTCATCGCCGCCTGCCTTGCCCGCTGCTGGACAGGGGCTCGGCTGTTGGGCACTGACAATTCCGT
GGTGTTGTCGGGGAAATCATCGTCCTTTCCTTGGCTGCTCGCCTGTGTTGCCACCTGGATTCTGCGCGGG
ACGTCCTTCTGCTACGTCCCTTCGGCCCTCAATCCAGCGGACCTTCCTTCCCGCGGCCTGCTGCCGGCTC
TGCGGCCTCTTCCGCGTCTTCGCCTTCGCCCTCAGACGAGTCGGATCTCCCTTTGGGCCGCCTCCCCGCG
TCGACTTTAAGACCAATGACTTACAAGGCAGCTGTAGATCTTAGCCACTTTTTAAAAGAAAAGGGGGGAC
TGGAAGGGCTAATTCACTCCCAACGAAGACAAGATCTGCTTTTTGCTTGTACTGGGTCTCTCTGGTTAGA
CCAGATCTGAGCCTGGGAGCTCTCTGGCTAACTAGGGAACCCACTGCTTAAGCCTCAATAAAGCTTGCCT
TGAGTGCTTCAAGTAGTGTGTGCCCGTCTGTTGTGTGACTCTGGTAACTAGAGATCCCTCAGACCCTTTT
AGTCAGTGTGGAAAATCTCTAGCAGTACGTATAGTAGTTCATGTCATCTTATTATTCAGTATTTATAACT
TGCAAAGAAATGAATATCAGAGAGTGAGAGGAACTTGTTTATTGCAGCTTATAATGGTTACAAATAAAGC
AATAGCATCACAAATTTCACAAATAAAGCATTTTTTTCACTGCATTCTAGTTGTGGTTTGTCCAAACTCA
TCAATGTATCTTATCATGTCTGGCTCTAGCTATCCCGCCCCTAACTCCGCCCATCCCGCCCCTAACTCCG
CCCAGTTCCGCCCATTCTCCGCCCCATGGCTGACTAATTTTTTTTATTTATGCAGAGGCCGAGGCCGCCT
CGGCCTCTGAGCTATTCCAGAAGTAGTGAGGAGGCTTTTTTGGAGGCCTAGGGACGTACCCAATTCGCCC
TATAGTGAGTCGTATTACGCGCGCTCACTGGCCGTCGTTTTACAACGTCGTGACTGGGAAAACCCTGGCG
TTACCCAACTTAATCGCCTTGCAGCACATCCCCCTTTCGCCAGCTGGCGTAATAGCGAAGAGGCCCGCAC
CGATCGCCCTTCCCAACAGTTGCGCAGCCTGAATGGCGAATGGG
[124 nt withheld, positions 6863-6986]
C
[91 nt withheld, positions 6988-7078]
A
[49 nt withheld, positions 7080-7128]
CCTTTGACGTTGGAGTCCACGTTCTTT
[37 nt withheld, positions 7156-7192]
ACCCTATCTCGGTCTATTCTTTTGATTTATAAGGGATTTTGCCGATTTCGGCCTATTGGTTAAAAAATGA
GCTGATTTAACAAAAATTTAACGCGAATTTTAACAAAATATTAACGCTTACAATTTAGGTGGCACTTTTC
GGGGAAATGTGCGCGGAACCCCTATTTGTTTATTTTTCTAAATACATTCAAATATGTATCCGCTCATGAG
ACAATAACCCTGATAAATGCTTCAATAATATTGAAAAAGGAAGAGTATGAGTATTCAACATTTCCGTGTC
GCCCTTATTCCCTTTTTTGCGGCATTTTGCCTTCCTGTTTTTGCTCACCCAGAAACGCTGGTGAAAGTAA
AAGATGCTGAAGATCAGTTGGGTGCACGAGTGGGTTACATCGAACTGGATCTCAACAGCGGTAAGATCCT
TGAGAGTTTTCGCCCCGAAGAACGTTTTCCAATGATGAGCACTTTTAAAGTTCTGCTATGTGGCGCGGTA
TTATCCCGTATTGACGCCGGGCAAGAGCAACTCGGTCGCCGCATACACTATTCTCAGAATGACTTGGTTG
AGTACTCACCAGTCACAGAAAAGCATCTTACGGATGGCATGACAGTAAGAGAATTATGCAGTGCTGCCAT
AACCATGAGTGATAACACTGCGGCCAACTTACTTCTGACAACGATCGGAGGACCGAAGGAGCTAACCGCT
TTTTTGCACAACATGGGGGATCATGTAACTCGCCTTGATCGTTGGGAACCGGAGCTGAATGAAGCCATAC
CAAACGACGAGCGTGACACCACGATGCCTGTAGCAATGGCAACAACGTTGCGCAAACTATTAACTGGCGA
ACTACTTACTCTAGCTTCCCGGCAACAATTAATAGACTGGATGGAGGCGGATAAAGTTGCAGGACCACTT
CTGCGCTCGGCCCTTCCGGCTGGCTGGTTTATTGCTGATAAATCTGGAGCCGGTGAGCGTGGGTCTCGCG
GTATCATTGCAGCACTGGGGCCAGATGGTAAGCCCTCCCGTATCGTAGTTATCTACACGACGGGGAGTCA
GGCAACTATGGATGAACGAAATAGACAGATCGCTGAGATAGGTGCCTCACTGATTAAGCATTGGTAACTG
TCAGACCAAGTTTACTCATATATACTTTAGATTGATTTAAAACTTCATTTTTAATTTAAAAGGATCTAGG
TGAAGATCCTTTTTGATAATCTCATGACCAAAATCCCTTAACGTGAGTTTTCGTTCCACTGAGCGTCAGA
CCCCGTAGAAAAGATCAAAGGATCTTCTTGAGATCCTTTTTTTCTGCGCGTAATCTGCTGCTTGCAAACA
AAAAAACCACCGCTACCAGCGGTGGTTTGTTTGCCGGATCAAGAGCTACCAACTCTTTTTCCGAAGGTAA
CTGGCTTCAGCAGAGCGCAGATACCAAATACTGTTCTTCTAGTGTAGCCGTAGTTAGGCCACCACTTCAA
GAACTCTGTAGCACCGCCTACATACCTCGCTCTGCTAATCCTGTTACCAGTGGCTGCTGCCAGTGGCGAT
AAGTCGTGTCTTACCGGGTTGGACTCAAGACGATAGTTACCGGATAAGGCGCAGCGGTCGGGCTGAACGG
GGGGTTCGTGCACACAGCCCAGCTTGGAGCGAACGACCTACACCGAACTGAGATACCTACAGCGTGAGCT
ATGAGAAAGCGCCACGCTTCCCGAAGGGAGAAAGGCGGACAGGTATCCGGTAAGCGGCAGGGTCGGAACA
GGAGAGCGCACGAGGGAGCTTCCAGGGGGAAACGCCTGGTATCTTTATAGTCCTGTCGGGTTTCGCCACC
TCTGACTTGAGCGTCGATTTTTGTGATGCTCGTCAGGGGGGCGGAGCCTATGGAAAAACGCCAGCAACGC
GGCCTTTTTACGGTTCCTGGCCTTTTGCTGGCCTTTTGCTCACATGTTCTTTCCTGCGTTATCCCCTGAT
TCTGTGGATAACCGTATTACCGCCTTTGAGTGAGCTGATACCGCTCGCCGCAGCCGAACGACCGAGCGCA
GCGAGTCAGTGAGCGAGGAAGCGGAAGAGCGCCCAATACGCAAACCGCCTCTCCCCGCGCGTTGGCCGAT
TCATTAATGCAGCTGGCACGACAGGTTTCCCGACTGGAAAGCGGGCAGTGAGCGCAACGCAATTAATGTG
AGTTAGCTCACTCATTAGGCACCCCAGGCTTTACACTTTATGCTTCCGGCTCGTATGTTGTGTGGAATTG
TGAGCGGATAACAATTTCACACAGGAAACAGCTATGACCATGATTACGCCAAGCGCGCAATTAACCCTCA
CTAAAGGGAACAAAAGCTGGAGCTGCAAGC
Features (pLannotate 1.2.2; 31 found; start..end, strand, type, name):
      5..231     +  promoter       RSV promoter: Rous sarcoma virus enhancer/promoter
    232..412     +  LTR            5' LTR (truncated): truncated 5' long terminal repeat (LTR) from HIV-1
    459..584     +  misc_feature   HIV-1 Ψ: packaging signal of human immunodeficiency virus type 1
    568..931     +  CDS            HIV-1 gag (fragment): gag protein from human immunodeficiency virus 1; gag
   1077..1310    +  misc_feature   RRE: The Rev response element (RRE) of HIV-1 allows for Rev-dependent mRNA export from the nucleus to the cytoplasm.
   1687..1713    +  CDS            Rev (fragment): human immunodeficiency virus 1 (HIV-1) Rev protein; rev; enhances nuclear export of unspliced and incompletely spliced viral mRNAs
   1720..1743    +  promoter       SV40 promoter (fragment): SV40 early promoter
   1744..1815    +  promoter       SV40 promoter (fragment): SV40 enhancer and early promoter
   1839..1974    +  rep_origin     SV40 ori: SV40 origin of replication
   2020..2616    +  CDS            PuroR (fragment): puromycin N-acetyltransferase; pac from Streptomyces; confers resistance to puromycin
   2665..2782    +  misc_feature   cPPT/CTS: central polypurine tract and central termination sequence of HIV-1
   2847..2913    +  CDS            small t antigen (fragment): SV40 (simian virus 40) small t antigen
   2920..4098    +  promoter       EF-1α promoter: strong constitutive promoter for human elongation factor EF-1α
   4115..5278    +  CDS            SOX7 (sequence withheld): SOX7_HUMAN - Experimental evidence at protein level: Swiss-Prot protein existence level 1. Binds to and activates the CDH5 promoter, hence plays a role in the transcriptional regulation of genes expressed in the hemogenic endothelium and blocks further differentiation into blood precursors (By similarity). May be required for the survival of both hematopoietic and endothelial precursors during specification (By similarity). Competes with GATA4 for binding and activation of the FGF3 promoter (By similarity). Represses Wnt/beta-catenin-stimulated transcription, probably by targeting CTNNB1 to pr
   5294..5347    +  promoter       U6 promoter (fragment): RNA polymerase III promoter for human U6 snRNA
   5389..5977    +  misc_feature   WPRE: woodchuck hepatitis virus posttranscriptional regulatory element
   6028..6047    +  misc_feature   cPPT/CTS (fragment): central polypurine tract and central termination sequence of HIV-1
   6049..6282    +  LTR            3' LTR (ΔU3): self-inactivating 3' long terminal repeat (LTR) from HIV-1
   6360..6481    +  polyA_signal   SV40 poly(A) signal: SV40 polyadenylation signal
   6521..6656    +  rep_origin     SV40 ori: SV40 origin of replication
   6677..6695    -  promoter       T7 promoter: promoter for bacteriophage T7 RNA polymerase
   6703..6858    +  CDS            lacZα (fragment): LacZα fragment of β-galactosidase; lacZ fragment
   6863..7291    +  rep_origin     f1 ori (sequence partly withheld): f1 bacteriophage origin of replication; arrow indicates direction of (+) strand synthesis
   7344..7448    +  promoter       AmpR promoter: bla
   7449..8309    +  CDS            AmpR: β-lactamase; bla; confers resistance to ampicillin, carbenicillin, and related antibiotics
   8480..9068    +  rep_origin     ori: high-copy-number ColE1/pMB1/pBR322/pUC origin of replication
   9251..9343    +  CDS            lacI (fragment): lac repressor; lacI; The lac repressor binds to the lac operator to inhibit transcription in E. coli. This inhibition can be relieved by adding lactose or isopropyl-β-D-thiogalactopyranoside (IPTG).
   9356..9377    +  protein_bind   CAP binding site: CAP binding activates transcription in the presence of cAMP. E. coli catabolite activator protein
   9392..9422    +  promoter       lac promoter: promoter for the E. coli lac operon
   9430..9446    +  protein_bind   lac operator: The lac repressor binds to the lac operator to inhibit transcription in E. coli. This inhibition can be relieved by adding lactose or isopropyl-β-D-thiogalactopyranoside (IPTG). lac repressor encoded by lacI
   9491..9509    +  promoter       T3 promoter: promoter for bacteriophage T3 RNA polymerase
