[The description below was written by a language model from this plasmid's Addgene catalogue record and pLannotate feature annotations shown in this document.]
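Description:
TFORF2537 is a lentiviral mammalian expression plasmid built on the pLX_TRC317 backbone and carrying the human SOX7 open reading frame. It belongs to a barcoded transcription factor ORF collection in which each clone has a unique 24-bp barcode, so that individual factors can be identified in pooled overexpression screens. In bacteria the roughly 9.5 kb plasmid replicates from a high-copy ColE1/pUC-type origin and is selected through the β-lactamase (AmpR) gene. An f1 origin and remnants of a lac/T3/T7 cloning region are also present in the backbone. The depositor notes that the plasmid may recombine, as is common for LTR-containing vectors, and that the ORF portion was made by gene synthesis.

The viral portion follows a third-generation, self-inactivating design. An RSV promoter fused to a truncated HIV-1 5' LTR drives genomic RNA production in packaging cells. It is followed by the Ψ packaging signal with a gag fragment, the Rev response element for Rev-dependent nuclear export, a cPPT/CTS element, and a ΔU3 3' LTR, with an SV40 polyadenylation signal downstream. Two expression units lie between the LTRs. An SV40 early promoter drives puromycin N-acetyltransferase for selection of transduced cells, and the strong constitutive EF-1α promoter drives SOX7. A WPRE downstream of the ORF enhances transcript stability and expression. The feature table does not annotate the barcode itself. A short match to U6 promoter sequence lies between the ORF and the WPRE, but the record does not state what this short match represents. The construct is used to produce lentivirus for stable SOX7 overexpression, for example in directed-differentiation screens.
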