Addgene plasmid #143190: TFORF2537
Purpose: Lentiviral vector for overexpressing transcription factor ORFs with unique 24-bp barcodes. Barcodes facilitate identification of transcription factors in pooled screens.
Depositing lab: Feng Zhang. Depositing organization: Broad Institute. Publication: A transcription factor atlas of directed differentiation. Joung J, Ma S, Tay T, Geiger-Schuller KR, Kirchgatterer PC, Verdine VK, Guo B, Arias-Garcia MA, Allen WE, Singh A, Kuksenko O, Abudayyeh OO, Gootenberg JS, Fu Z, Macrae RK, Buenrostro JD, Regev A, Zhang F. Cell. 2023 Jan 5;186(1):209-229.e26. doi: 10.1016/j.cell.2022.11.026. PubMed 36608654.
Backbone
  Vector backbone: pLX_TRC317
  Backbone manufacturer: Broad Institute Genetic Perturbation Platform
  Backbone size w/o insert (bp): 8264
  Vector type: Mammalian Expression, Lentiviral
  Selectable markers: Puromycin
Growth in bacteria
  Bacterial resistance: Ampicillin, 100 μg/mL
  Growth temperature: 37°C
  Growth strain: NEB Stable
  Copy number: High Copy
Gene/Insert
  Gene/Insert name: SOX7
  Species: H. sapiens (human)
  Insert size (bp): 1268
  Entrez Gene: SOX7
  Promoter: EF1a
  Cloning method: Unknown
  Sequencing primers: 5′ GGGTGGAGACTGAAGTTAGGCCAG; 3′ CACATAGCGTAAAAGGAGCAACATAG
Terms and licenses: Academic/Nonprofit Terms; Industry Terms: Not Available to Industry
Depositor comments: NM_031439,ENST00000304501 . The transcription factor ORF portion of this plasmid was synthesized by Genewiz. Please test multiple small colonies in case of plasmid recombination. To make this collection available in a timely manner, a portion of this collection was not fully sequenced by Addgene. If an Addgene verified full plasmid sequence is not available, please contact us prior to placing an order to request the full sequence.
How to cite: TFORF2537 was a gift from Feng Zhang (Addgene plasmid # 143190 ; http://n2t.net/addgene:143190 ; RRID:Addgene_143190)
