>Addgene plasmid #143190 | TFORF2537 | depositor partial sequence | sequence record 281708 | Insert
ACCGCCACC
[1164 nt withheld, positions 10-1173]
TAGTAATGAACTAGTCCGTAACTTGAAAGTATTTCGATTTCTTGGCTTTATATATCTTGTGGAAAGGACG
ACTTAGCGCGTGATACCAGCTTGTA
