>Addgene plasmid #143190 | TFORF2537 | depositor partial sequence | sequence record 281709 | Barcode
CTTAGCGCGTGATACCAGCTTGTA
